>Addgene plasmid #156795 | pD649-HAsp-UNC5B-Fc(DAPA)-AviTag-6xHis | addgene full sequence | sequence record 401040 | Addgene NGS Result
GGCATTGATTATTGACTAGTTATTAATAGTAATCAATTACGGGGTCATTAGTTCATAGCCCATATATGGA
GTTCCGCGTTACATAACTTACGGTAAATGGCCCGCCTGGCTGACCGCCCAACGACCCCCGCCCATTGACG
TCAATAATGACGTATGTTCCCATAGTAACGCCAATAGGGACTTTCCATTGACGTCAATGGGTGGAGTATT
TACGGTAAACTGCCCACTTGGCAGTACATCAAGTGTATCATATGCCAAGTACGCCCCCTATTGACGTCAA
TGACGGTAAATGGCCCGCCTGGCATTATGCCCAGTACATGACCTTATGGGACTTTCCTACTTGGCAGTAC
ATCTACGTATTAGTCATCGCTATTACCATGGTGATGCGGTTTTGGCAGTACATCAATGGGCGTGGATAGC
GGTTTGACTCACGGGGATTTCCAAGTCTCCACCCCATTGACGTCAATGGGAGTTTGTTTTGGCACCAAAA
TCAACGGGACTTTCCAAAATGTCGTAACAACTCCGCCCCATTGACGCAAATGGGCGGTAGGCGTGTACGG
TGGGAGGTCTATATAAGCAGAGCTCGTTTAGTGAACCGTCAGATCGCCTGGAGACGCCATCCACGCTGTT
TTGACCTCCATAGAAGACACCGGGACCGATCCAGCCTCCGCGGCCGGGAACGGTGCATTGGAACGCGGAT
TCCCCGTGCCAAGAGTGACGTAAGTACCGCCTATAGAGTCTATAGGCCCACCCCCTTGGCTTCGTTAGAA
CGCGGCTACAATTAATACATAACCTTATGTATCATACACATACGATTTAGGTGACACTATAGAATAACAT
CCACTTTGCCTTTCTCTCCACAGGTGTCCACTCCCAGGTCCAACTGCACCTCGGTTCTATCGAAAACGCG
CCTGCTAGCGCCACCATGAAGACCATCATTGCCCTGAGCTACATCTTCTGCCTGGTGTTCGCTGCGGCCG
CCGGAACAGATTCTGGATCTGAGGTTCTGCCCGACAGCTTCCCTAGCGCTCCTGCTGAACCCCTGCCTTA
CTTCCTGCAAGAGCCCCAGGATGCCTACATCGTGAAGAACAAGCCCGTGGAACTGCGGTGCAGAGCCTTT
CCTGCCACACAGATCTACTTCAAGTGCAACGGCGAGTGGGTGTCCCAGAACGACCACGTGACACAAGAAG
GACTGGACGAGGCCACAGGCCTGAGAGTCAGAGAAGTGCAGATCGAGGTGTCCCGGCAGCAGGTCGAGGA
ACTGTTTGGCCTGGAAGATTACTGGTGCCAGTGCGTGGCATGGTCTAGCGCCGGCACCACAAAAAGCAGA
CGGGCCTACGTGCGGATCGCCTACCTGCGGAAGAACTTCGACCAAGAGCCTCTGGGCAAAGAGGTGCCCC
TGGATCACGAAGTGCTGCTGCAGTGTAGACCTCCTGAAGGCGTGCCAGTGGCCGAAGTGGAATGGCTGAA
GAACGAGGACGTGATCGACCCTACTCAGGATACCAACTTCCTGCTGACCATCGACCACAACCTGATCATC
CGGCAGGCCAGACTGAGCGACACCGCCAATTATACCTGCGTGGCCAAGAACATTGTGGCCAAGCGGAGAA
GCACCACCGCCACCGTGATCGTGTATGTGAATGGCGGCTGGTCTAGCTGGGCCGAGTGGTCCCCTTGCAG
CAATAGATGTGGCAGAGGCTGGCAGAAGCGGACCAGAACCTGTACAAACCCCGCACCTCTTAACGGCGGA
GCCTTCTGTGAAGGCCAGGCCTTTCAGAAAACCGCCTGCACCACCATCTGTCCCGTTGATGGTGCTTGGA
CAGAGTGGTCCAAGTGGTCCGCCTGTAGCACAGAATGCGCCCATTGGCGGAGCCGCGAGTGTATGGCTCC
TCCACCTCAAAACGGCGGCAGAGATTGCTCTGGCACCCTGCTGGACAGCAAGAACTGTACCGATGGCCTG
TGCATGCAGAACAAGAAAACCCTGAGCGACCCCAACAGCCATCTGCTGGAAGCCAGCGGAGATGCCGCTC
TGTATGGCGCGCCGGGCGGCGACAAGACCCACACCTGCCCCCCCTGCCCAGCTCCAGAACTGCTGGGAGG
GCCTTCCGTGTTCCTGTTCCCCCCCAAGCCCAAGGACACCCTGATGATCAGCAGGACCCCCGAGGTGACC
TGCGTGGTGGTGGCCGTGTCCCACGAGGACCCAGAGGTGAAGTTCAACTGGTACGTGGACGGCGTGGAGG
TGCACAACGCCAAGACCAAGCCCAGAGAGGAGCAGTACAACAGCACCTACAGGGTGGTGTCCGTGCTGAC
CGTGCTGCACCAGGACTGGCTGAACGGCAAAGAATACAAGTGCAAAGTCTCCAACAAGGCCCTGGCTGCC
CCAATCGAAAAGACAATCAGCAAGGCCAAGGGCCAGCCACGGGAGCCCCAGGTGTACACCCTGCCCCCCA
GCCGGGAGGAGATGACCAAGAACCAGGTGTCCCTGACCTGTCTGGTGAAGGGCTTCTACCCCAGCGATAT
CGCCGTGGAGTGGGAGAGCAACGGCCAGCCCGAGAACAACTACAAGACCACCCCCCCAGTGCTGGACAGC
GACGGCAGCTTCTTCCTGTACAGCAAGCTGACCGTGGACAAGTCCAGGTGGCAGCAGGGCAACGTGTTCA
GCTGCAGCGTGATGCACGAGGCCCTGCACAACCACTACACCCAGAAGTCCCTGAGCCTGAGCCCCGGCGG
CAGCGGTCTTAATGATATTTTCGAGGCTCAGAAGATTGAGTGGCATGAACACCACCACCATCACCACTAA
GGCCGGCCTGTAGTCACTGGCACAACGCGTTACCCGGTAAGCCAATCGGGTATACACGGTCGTCATACTG
CAGACAGGGTTCTTCTACTTTGCAAGATAGTCTTGAGTAGTAAAATAAATAGATAGAGAAAATCAGCCTC
GACTGTGCCTTCTAGTTGCCAGCCATCTGTTGTTTGCCCCTCCCCCGTGCCTTCCTTGACCCTGGAAGGT
GCCACTCCCACTGTCCTTTCCTAATAAAATGAGGAAATTGCATCACAACACTCAACCCTATCTCGGTCTA
TTCTTTTGATTTATAAGGGATTTTGCCGATTTCGGCCTATTGGTTAAAAAATGAGCTGATTTAACAAAAA
TTTAACGCGAATTAATTCTGTGGAATGTGTGTCAGTTAGGGTGTGGAAAGTCCCCAGGCTCCCCAGCAGG
CAGAAGTATGCAAAGCATGCATCTCAATTAGTCAGCAACCAGGTGTGGAAAGTCCCCAGGCTCCCCAGCA
GGCAGAAGTATGCAAAGCATGCATCTCAATTAGTCAGCAACCATAGTCCCGCCCCTAACTCCGCCCATCC
CGCCCCTAACTCCGCCCAGTTCCGCCCATTCTCCGCCCCATGGCTGACTAATTTTTTTTATTTATGCAGA
GGCCGAGGCCGCCTCTGCCTCTGAGCTATTCCAGAAGTAGTGAGGAGGCTTTTTTGGAGGCCTAGGCTTT
TGCAAAAAGCTCCCGGGAGCTTGTATATCCATTTTCGGATCTGATCAGCACGTGTTGACAATTAATCATC
GGCATAGTATATCGGCATAGTATAATACGACAAGGTGAGGAACTAAACCATGACCGAGTACAAGCCCACG
GTGCGCCTCGCCACCCGCGACGACGTCCCCAGGGCCGTACGCACCCTCGCCGCCGCGTTCGCCGACTACC
CCGCCACGCGCCACACCGTCGATCCGGACCGCCACATCGAGCGGGTCACCGAGCTGCAAGAACTCTTCCT
CACGCGCGTCGGGCTCGACATCGGCAAGGTGTGGGTCGCGGACGACGGCGCCGCGGTGGCGGTCTGGACC
ACGCCGGAGAGCGTCGAAGCGGGGGCGGTGTTCGCCGAGATCGGCCCGCGCATGGCCGAGTTGAGCGGTT
CCCGGCTGGCCGCGCAGCAACAGATGGAAGGCCTCCTGGCGCCGCACCGGCCCAAGGAGCCCGCGTGGTT
CCTGGCCACCGTCGGCGTCTCGCCCGACCACCAGGGCAAGGGTCTGGGCAGCGCCGTCGTGCTCCCCGGA
GTGGAGGCGGCCGAGCGCGCCGGGGTGCCCGCCTTCCTGGAGACATCCGCGCCCCGCAACCTCCCCTTCT
ACGAGCGGCTCGGCTTCACCGTCACCGCCGACGTCGAGGTGCCCGAAGGACCGCGCACCTGGTGCATGAC
CCGCAAGCCCGGTGCCTGACACGTGCTACGAGATTTCGATTCCACCGCCGCCTTCTATGAAAGGTTGGGC
TTCGGAATCGTTTTCCGGGACGCCGGCTGGATGATCCTCCAGCGCGGGGATCTCATGCTGGAGTTCTTCG
CCCACCCCAACTTGTTTATTGCAGCTTATAATGGTTACAAATAAAGCAATAGCATCACAAATTTCACAAA
TAAAGCATTTTTTTCACTGCATTCTAGTTGTGGTTTGTCCAAACTCATCAATGTATCTTATCATGTCTGT
ATACCGTCGACCTCTAGCTAGAGCTTGGCGTAATCATGGTCATTACCAATGCTTAATCAGTGAGGCACCT
ATCTCAGCGATCTGTCTATTTCGTTCATCCATAGTTGCCTGACTCCCCGTCGTGTAGATAACTACGATAC
GGGAGGGCTTACCATCTGGCCCCAGCGCTGCGATGATACCGCGAGAACCACGCTCACCGGCTCCGGATTT
ATCAGCAATAAACCAGCCAGCCGGAAGGGCCGAGCGCAGAAGTGGTCCTGCAACTTTATCCGCCTCCATC
CAGTCTATTAATTGTTGCCGGGAAGCTAGAGTAAGTAGTTCGCCAGTTAATAGTTTGCGCAACGTTGTTG
CCATCGCTACAGGCATCGTGGTGTCACGCTCGTCGTTTGGTATGGCTTCATTCAGCTCCGGTTCCCAACG
ATCAAGGCGAGTTACATGATCCCCCATGTTGTGCAAAAAAGCGGTTAGCTCCTTCGGTCCTCCGATCGTT
GTCAGAAGTAAGTTGGCCGCAGTGTTATCACTCATGGTTATGGCAGCACTGCATAATTCTCTTACTGTCA
TGCCATCCGTAAGATGCTTTTCTGTGACTGGTGAGTACTCAACCAAGTCATTCTGAGAATAGTGTATGCG
GCGACCGAGTTGCTCTTGCCCGGCGTCAATACGGGATAATACCGCGCCACATAGCAGAACTTTAAAAGTG
CTCATCATTGGAAAACGTTCTTCGGGGCGAAAACTCTCAAGGATCTTACCGCTGTTGAGATCCAGTTCGA
TGTAACCCACTCGTGCACCCAACTGATCTTCAGCATCTTTTACTTTCACCAGCGTTTCTGGGTGAGCAAA
AACAGGAAGGCAAAATGCCGCAAAAAAGGGAATAAGGGCGACACGGAAATGTTGAATACTCATATTCTTC
CTTTTTCAATATTATTGAAGCATTTATCAGGGTTATTGTCTCATGAGCGGATACATATTTGAATGTATTT
AGAAAAATAAACAAATAGGGGTCAGTGTTACAACCAATTAACCAATTCTGAACATTATCGCGAGCCCATT
TATACCTGAATATGGCTCATAACACCCCTTGCTCATGACCAAAATCCCTTAACGTGAGTTACGCGCGCGT
CGTTCCACTGAGCGTCAGACCCCGTAGAAAAGATCAAAGGATCTTCTTGAGATCCTTTTTTTCTGCGCGT
AATCTGCTGCTTGCAAACAAAAAAACCACCGCTACCAGCGGTGGTTTGTTTGCCGGATCAAGAGCTACCA
ACTCTTTTTCCGAAGGTAACTGGCTTCAGCAGAGCGCAGATACCAAATACTGTTCTTCTAGTGTAGCCGT
AGTTAGCCCACCACTTCAAGAACTCTGTAGCACCGCCTACATACCTCGCTCTGCTAATCCTGTTACCAGT
GGCTGCTGCCAGTGGCGATAAGTCGTGTCTTACCGGGTTGGACTCAAGACGATAGTTACCGGATAAGGCG
CAGCGGTCGGGCTGAACGGGGGGTTCGTGCACACAGCCCAGCTTGGAGCGAACGACCTACACCGAACTGA
GATACCTACAGCGTGAGCTATGAGAAAGCGCCACGCTTCCCGAAGGGAGAAAGGCGGACAGGTATCCGGT
AAGCGGCAGGGTCGGAACAGGAGAGCGCACGAGGGAGCTTCCAGGGGGAAACGCCTGGTATCTTTATAGT
CCTGTCGGGTTTCGCCACCTCTGACTTGAGCGTCGATTTTTGTGATGCTCGTCAGGGGGGCGGAGCCTAT
GGAAAAACGCCAGCAACGCGGCCTTTTTACGGTTCCTGGCCTTTTGCTGGCCTTTTGCTCACATGTTCTT
TCCTGCGTTATCCCCTGATTCTGTGGATAACCGTATTACCGCCTTTGAGTGAGCTGATACCGCTCGCCGC
AGCCGAACGACCGAGCGCAGCGAGTCAGTGAGCGAGGAAGCGGAAGGCGAGAGTAGGGAACTGCCAGGCA
TCAAACTAAGCAGAAGGCCCCTGACGGATGGCCTTTTTGCGTTTCTACAAACTCTTTCTGTGTTGTAAAA
CGACGGCCAGTCTTAAGCTCGGGCCCCCTGGGCGGTTCTGATAACGAGTAATCGTTAATCCGCAAATAAC
GTAAAAACCCGCTTCGGCGGGTTTTTTTATGGGGGGAGTTTAGGGAAAGAGCATTTGTCAGAATATTTAA
GGGCGCCTGTCACTTTGCTTGATATATGAGAATTATTTAACCTTATAAATGAGAAAAAAGCAACGCACTT
TAAATAAGATACGTTGCTTTTTCGATTGATGAACACCTATAATTAAACTATTCATCTATTATTTATGATT
TTTTGTATATACAATATTTCTAGTTTGTTAAAGAGAATTAAGAAAATAAATCTCGAAAATAATAAAGGGA
AAATCAGTTTTTGATATCAAAATTATACATGTCAACGATAATACAAAATATAATACAAACTATAAGATGT
TATCAGTATTTATTATCATTTAGAATAAATTTTGTGTCGCCCTTAATTGTGAGCGGATAACAATTACGAG
CTTCATGCACAGTGGCGTTGACTCAATATTGGCCATTAGCCATATTATTCATTGGTTATATAGCATAAAT
CAATATTGGCTATTGGCCATTGCATACGTTGTATCTATATCATAATATGTACATTTATATTGGCTCATGT
CCAATATGACCGCCATGTT
Features (pLannotate 1.2.2; 21 found; start..end, strand, type, name):
     77..380     +  enhancer       CMV enhancer: human cytomegalovirus immediate early enhancer
    381..584     +  promoter       CMV promoter: human cytomegalovirus (CMV) immediate early promoter
    720..763     +  intron         CMV intron (fragment): modified intron A from human cytomegalovirus
    815..833     +  promoter       SP6 promoter: promoter for bacteriophage SP6 RNA polymerase
    837..874     +  CDS            IgH signal sequence (fragment): signal sequence from the mouse immunoglobulin heavy chain variable region
    980..2035    +  CDS            UNC5B (fragment): UNC5B_HUMAN - Also known as P53RDL1 From Homo sapiens (Human).
   2051..2728    +  CDS            IGHG1 (fragment): IGHG1_HUMAN - Experimental evidence at protein level: Swiss-Prot protein existence level 1. Constant region of immunoglobulin heavy chains. Immunoglobulins, also known as antibodies, are membrane-bound or secreted glycoproteins produced by B lymphocytes. In the recognition phase of humoral immunity, the membrane-bound immunoglobulins serve as receptors which, upon binding of a specific antigen, trigger the clonal expansion and differentiation of B lymphocytes into immunoglobulins- secreting plasma cells. Secreted immunoglobulins mediate the effector phase of humoral immunity, which results in
   2943..3054    +  polyA_signal   bGH poly(A) signal: bovine growth hormone polyadenylation signal
   3055..3163    +  rep_origin     f1 ori (fragment): f1 bacteriophage origin of replication; arrow indicates direction of (+) strand synthesis
   3177..3506    +  promoter       SV40 promoter: SV40 enhancer and early promoter
   3554..3601    +  promoter       EM7 promoter: synthetic bacterial promoter&nbsp
   3620..4219    +  CDS            PuroR (fragment): puromycin N-acetyltransferase; pac from Streptomyces; confers resistance to puromycin
   4229..4354    +  CDS            ble (fragment): BLE_KLEPN - Experimental evidence at protein level: Swiss-Prot protein existence level 1. Binding protein with a strong affinity to the bleomycin family of antibiotics. Binds to CL990; an antimitotic-antibiotic compound. From Klebsiella pneumoniae.
   4349..4470    +  polyA_signal   SV40 poly(A) signal: SV40 polyadenylation signal
   4523..5383    -  CDS            AmpR: β-lactamase; bla; confers resistance to ampicillin, carbenicillin, and related antibiotics
   5386..5482    -  promoter       AmpR promoter (fragment): bla
   5512..5536    -  CDS            KanR (fragment): aminoglycoside phosphotransferase; aph(3')-Ia; confers resistance to kanamycin
   5647..6235    +  rep_origin     ori: high-copy-number ColE1/pMB1/pBR322/pUC origin of replication
   6460..6477    +  terminator     rrnB T2 terminator (fragment): transcription terminator T2 from the E. coli rrnB gene
   6502..6521    -  CDS            lacZα (fragment): LacZα fragment of β-galactosidase; lacZ fragment
   6977..6993    +  protein_bind   lac operator: The lac repressor binds to the lac operator to inhibit transcription in E. coli. This inhibition can be relieved by adding lactose or isopropyl-β-D-thiogalactopyranoside (IPTG). lac repressor encoded by lacI
