[The description below was written by a language model from this plasmid's Addgene catalogue record and pLannotate feature annotations shown in this document.]
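Description:
pD649-HAsp-UNC5B-Fc(DAPA)-AviTag-6xHis is a mammalian expression plasmid built on the pD649 backbone for producing a secreted, Fc-fused form of the extracellular domain of human UNC5B (also known as UNC5H2 or p53RDL1). It is maintained in E. coli as a high-copy plasmid through a ColE1/pUC-type origin and is selected with ampicillin via the β-lactamase gene. The annotated sequence also carries an SV40 early promoter/EM7 promoter cassette driving a puromycin N-acetyltransferase gene with an SV40 polyadenylation signal, which would allow puromycin selection in mammalian cells, although the catalogue entry does not list a mammalian selection marker. Small fragments of f1 ori, ble, KanR, lacZα and the rrnB terminator appear to be backbone remnants.

The expression cassette uses the CMV immediate-early enhancer and promoter, followed by a fragment of CMV intron A and an SP6 promoter that can serve for in vitro transcription or as a sequencing primer site. The open reading frame begins with a secretion signal; the name indicates an "HAsp" leader, while the automated annotation matches this region to a fragment of a mouse immunoglobulin heavy chain signal sequence. The roughly 1 kb UNC5B ectodomain segment sits between retained restriction sites, so ectodomains can be swapped in the common backbone. It is fused at its C terminus to a human IgG1 Fc region carrying the D265A and P329A (DAPA) mutations, which are generally used to reduce Fc effector binding. An AviTag for site-specific biotinylation and a 6xHis tag for metal-affinity purification follow, and transcription ends at the bGH polyadenylation signal. The plasmid belongs to a collection made for screening interactions among human cell-surface proteins. The depositor notes that some plasmids in the collection may carry an IS4-like transposase insertion upstream of the CMV promoter; no such element is annotated here.
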