Addgene plasmid #156795: pD649-HAsp-UNC5B-Fc(DAPA)-AviTag-6xHis
Purpose: Mammalian expression of cell-surface protein extracellular domain fused to Fc(DAPA)-Avi-6xHis. Protein is secreted from cells.
Depositing lab: Chris Garcia. Depositing organization: Stanford University. Publication: A Human IgSF Cell-Surface Interactome Reveals a Complex Network of Protein-Protein Interactions. Wojtowicz WM, Vielmetter J, Fernandes RA, Siepe DH, Eastman CL, Chisholm GB, Cox S, Klock H, Anderson PW, Rue SM, Miller JJ, Glaser SM, Bragstad ML, Vance J, Lam AW, Lesley SA, Zinn K, Garcia KC. Cell. 2020 Aug 20;182(4):1027-1043.e17. doi: 10.1016/j.cell.2020.07.025. PubMed 32822567.
Backbone
  Vector backbone: pD649
  Backbone size w/o insert (bp): 6106
  Vector type: Mammalian Expression
Growth in bacteria
  Bacterial resistance: Ampicillin, 100 μg/mL
  Growth temperature: 37°C
  Growth strain: DH5alpha
  Copy number: High Copy
Gene/Insert
  Gene/Insert name: UNC5B
  Species: H. sapiens (human)
  Insert size (bp): 1053
  Mutation: Fc region of human IgG contains D265A and P329A mutations (DAPA)
  Entrez Gene: UNC5B (a.k.a. UNC5H2, p53RDL1)
  Promoter: CMV/SP6
  Tag / fusion protein: Fc(DAPA)-AviTag-6xHis (C terminal on backbone)
  Cloning method: Restriction Enzyme; 5′ cloning site GCGGCCGC (not destroyed); 3′ cloning site GGCGCGCC (not destroyed)
  Sequencing primers: 5′ ATTTAGGTGACACTATAG; 3′ CACGTACCAGTTGAACTTCACC
Resource information
  A portion of this plasmid was derived from a plasmid made by: synthesis by ThermoFisher
Terms and licenses: Academic/Nonprofit Terms; Industry Terms: Not Available to Industry
Depositor comments: Some plasmids in this collection may have an IS4-like element ISVsa5 family transposase upstream of the CMV promoter.
How to cite: pD649-HAsp-UNC5B-Fc(DAPA)-AviTag-6xHis was a gift from Chris Garcia (Addgene plasmid # 156795 ; http://n2t.net/addgene:156795 ; RRID:Addgene_156795)
