>Addgene plasmid #156795 | pD649-HAsp-UNC5B-Fc(DAPA)-AviTag-6xHis | depositor partial sequence | sequence record 302700 | insert (extracellular domain)
GGAACAGATTCTGGATCTGAGGTTCTGCCCGACAGCTTCCCTAGCGCTCCTGCTGAACCCCTGCCTTACT
TCCTGCAAGAGCCCCAGGATGCCTACATCGTGAAGAACAAGCCCGTGGAACTGCGGTGCAGAGCCTTTCC
TGCCACACAGATCTACTTCAAGTGCAACGGCGAGTGGGTGTCCCAGAACGACCACGTGACACAAGAAGGA
CTGGACGAGGCCACAGGCCTGAGAGTCAGAGAAGTGCAGATCGAGGTGTCCCGGCAGCAGGTCGAGGAAC
TGTTTGGCCTGGAAGATTACTGGTGCCAGTGCGTGGCATGGTCTAGCGCCGGCACCACAAAAAGCAGACG
GGCCTACGTGCGGATCGCCTACCTGCGGAAGAACTTCGACCAAGAGCCTCTGGGCAAAGAGGTGCCCCTG
GATCACGAAGTGCTGCTGCAGTGTAGACCTCCTGAAGGCGTGCCAGTGGCCGAAGTGGAATGGCTGAAGA
ACGAGGACGTGATCGACCCTACTCAGGATACCAACTTCCTGCTGACCATCGACCACAACCTGATCATCCG
GCAGGCCAGACTGAGCGACACCGCCAATTATACCTGCGTGGCCAAGAACATTGTGGCCAAGCGGAGAAGC
ACCACCGCCACCGTGATCGTGTATGTGAATGGCGGCTGGTCTAGCTGGGCCGAGTGGTCCCCTTGCAGCA
ATAGATGTGGCAGAGGCTGGCAGAAGCGGACCAGAACCTGTACAAACCCCGCACCTCTTAACGGCGGAGC
CTTCTGTGAAGGCCAGGCCTTTCAGAAAACCGCCTGCACCACCATCTGTCCCGTTGATGGTGCTTGGACA
GAGTGGTCCAAGTGGTCCGCCTGTAGCACAGAATGCGCCCATTGGCGGAGCCGCGAGTGTATGGCTCCTC
CACCTCAAAACGGCGGCAGAGATTGCTCTGGCACCCTGCTGGACAGCAAGAACTGTACCGATGGCCTGTG
CATGCAGAACAAGAAAACCCTGAGCGACCCCAACAGCCATCTGCTGGAAGCCAGCGGAGATGCCGCTCTG
TAT
